>Addgene plasmid #144277 | TFORF1208 | addgene full sequence | sequence record 404139 | Addgene NGS Result
TTAATGTAGTCTTATGCAATACTCTTGTAGTCTTGCAACATGGTAACGATGAGTTAGCAACATGCCTTAC
AAGGAGAGAAAAAGCACCGTGCATGCCGATTGGTGGAAGTAAGGTGGTACGATCGTGCCTTATTAGGAAG
GCAACAGACGGGTCTGACATGGATTGGACGAACCACTGAATTGCCGCATTGCAGAGATATTGTATTTAAG
TGCCTAGCTCGATACATAAACGGGTCTCTCTGGTTAGACCAGATCTGAGCCTGGGAGCTCTCTGGCTAAC
TAGGGAACCCACTGCTTAAGCCTCAATAAAGCTTGCCTTGAGTGCTTCAAGTAGTGTGTGCCCGTCTGTT
GTGTGACTCTGGTAACTAGAGATCCCTCAGACCCTTTTAGTCAGTGTGGAAAATCTCTAGCAGTGGCGCC
CGAACAGGGACTTGAAAGCGAAAGGGAAACCAGAGGAGCTCTCTCGACGCAGGACTCGGCTTGCTGAAGC
GCGCACGGCAAGAGGCGAGGGGCGGCGACTGGTGAGTACGCCAAAAATTTTGACTAGCGGAGGCTAGAAG
GAGAGAGATGGGTGCGAGAGCGTCAGTATTAAGCGGGGGAGAATTAGATCGCGATGGGAAAAAATTCGGT
TAAGGCCAGGGGGAAAGAAAAAATATAAATTAAAACATATAGTATGGGCAAGCAGGGAGCTAGAACGATT
CGCAGTTAATCCTGGCCTGTTAGAAACATCAGAAGGCTGTAGACAAATACTGGGACAGCTACAACCATCC
CTTCAGACAGGATCAGAAGAACTTAGATCATTATATAATACAGTAGCAACCCTCTATTGTGTGCATCAAA
GGATAGAGATAAAAGACACCAAGGAAGCTTTAGACAAGATAGAGGAAGAGCAAAACAAAAGTAAGACCAC
CGCACAGCAAGCGGCCGCTGATCTTCAGACCTGGAGGAGGAGATATGAGGGACAATTGGAGAAGTGAATT
ATATAAATATAAAGTAGTAAAAATTGAACCATTAGGAGTAGCACCCACCAAGGCAAAGAGAAGAGTGGTG
CAGAGAGAAAAAAGAGCAGTGGGAATAGGAGCTTTGTTCCTTGGGTTCTTGGGAGCAGCAGGAAGCACTA
TGGGCGCAGCGTCAATGACGCTGACGGTACAGGCCAGACAATTATTGTCTGGTATAGTGCAGCAGCAGAA
CAATTTGCTGAGGGCTATTGAGGCGCAACAGCATCTGTTGCAACTCACAGTCTGGGGCATCAAGCAGCTC
CAGGCAAGAATCCTGGCTGTGGAAAGATACCTAAAGGATCAACAGCTCCTGGGGATTTGGGGTTGCTCTG
GAAAACTCATTTGCACCACTGCTGTGCCTTGGAATGCTAGTTGGAGTAATAAATCTCTGGAACAGATTTG
GAATCACACGACCTGGATGGAGTGGGACAGAGAAATTAACAATTACACAAGCTTAATACACTCCTTAATT
GAAGAATCGCAAAACCAGCAAGAAAAGAATGAACAAGAATTATTGGAATTAGATAAATGGGCAAGTTTGT
GGAATTGGTTTAACATAACAAATTGGCTGTGGTATATAAAATTATTCATAATGATAGTAGGAGGCTTGGT
AGGTTTAAGAATAGTTTTTGCTGTACTTTCTATAGTGAATAGAGTTAGGCAGGGATATTCACCATTATCG
TTTCAGACCCACCTCCCAACCCCGAGGGGACCCATGCATTGCATCTCAATTAGTCAGCAACCAGGTGTGG
AAAGTCCCCAGGCTCCCCAGCAGGCAGAAGTATGCAAAGCATGCGTCTCAATTAGTCAGCAACCATAGTC
CCGCCCCTAACTCCGCCCATCCCGCCCCTAACTCCGCCCAGTTCCGCCCATTCTCCGCCCCATGGCTGAC
TAATTTTTTTTATTTATGCAGAGGCCGAGGCCGCCTCGGCCTCTGAGCTATTCCAGAAGTAGTGAGGAGG
CTTTTTTGGAGGCCTAGGCTTTTGCAAAAAGCTTTCTAGAGGTACCACCGGAGCTTACCATGACCGAGTA
CAAGCCCACGGTGCGCCTCGCCACCCGCGACGACGTCCCCAGGGCCGTACGCACCCTCGCCGCCGCGTTC
GCCGACTACCCCGCCACGCGCCACACCGTCGATCCGGACCGCCACATCGAGCGGGTCACCGAGCTGCAAG
AACTCTTCCTCACGCGCGTCGGGCTCGACATCGGCAAGGTGTGGGTCGCGGACGACGGCGCCGCCGTGGC
GGTCTGGACCACGCCGGAGAGCGTCGAAGCGGGGGCGGTGTTCGCCGAGATCGGCCCGCGCATGGCCGAG
TTGAGCGGTTCCCGGCTGGCCGCGCAGCAACAGATGGAAGGCCTCCTGGCGCCGCACCGGCCCAAGGAGC
CCGCGTGGTTCCTGGCCACCGTCGGCGTCTCGCCCGACCACCAGGGCAAGGGTCTGGGCAGCGCCGTCGT
GCTCCCCGGAGTGGAGGCGGCCGAGCGCGCCGGGGTGCCCGCCTTCCTGGAGACCTCCGCGCCCCGCAAC
CTCCCCTTCTACGAGCGGCTCGGCTTCACCGTCACCGCCGACGTCGAGGTGCCCGAAGGACCGCGCACCT
GGTGCATGACCCGCAAGCCCGGTGCCAGTTAACGAATTCTAGATCTTGAGACAAATGGCAGTATTCATCC
ACAATTTTAAAAGAAAAGGGGGGATTGGGGGGTACAGTGCAGGGGAAAGAATAGTAGACATAATAGCAAC
AGACATACAAACTAAAGAATTACAAAAACAAATTACAAAAATTCAAAATTTTCGGGTTTATTACAGGGAC
AGCAGAGATCCACTTTGGCGCCGGCTCGAGGCCTGCAGGTGCAAAGATGGATAAAGTTTTAAACAGAGAG
GAATCTTTGCAGCTAATGGACCTTCTAGGTCTTGAAAGGAGTGGGAATTGGCTCCGGTGCCCGTCAGTGG
GCAGAGCGCACATCGCCCACAGTCCCCGAGAAGTTGGGGGGAGGGGTCGGCAATTGAACCGGTGCCTAGA
GAAGGTGGCGCGGGGTAAACTGGGAAAGTGATGTCGTGTACTGGCTCCGCCTTTTTCCCGAGGGTGGGGG
AGAACCGTATATAAGTGCAGTAGTCGCCGTGAACGTTCTTTTTCGCAACGGGTTTGCCGCCAGAACACAG
GTAAGTGCCGTGTGTGGTTCCCGCGGGCCTGGCCTCTTTACGGGTTATGGCCCTTGCGTGCCTTGAATTA
CTTCCACCTGGCTGCAGTACGTGATTCTTGATCCCGAGCTTCGGGTTGGAAGTGGGTGGGAGAGTTCGAG
GCCTTGCGCTTAAGGAGCCCCTTCGCCTCGTGCTTGAGTTGAGGCCTGGCCTGGGCGCTGGGGCCGCCGC
GTGCGAATCTGGTGGCACCTTCGCGCCTGTCTCGCTGCTTTCGATAAGTCTCTAGCCATTTAAAATTTTT
GATGACCTGCTGCGACGCTTTTTTTCTGGCAAGATAGTCTTGTAAATGCGGGCCAAGATCTGCACACTGG
TATTTCGGTTTTTGGGGCCGCGGGCGGCGACGGGGCCCGTGCGTCCCAGCGCACATGTTCGGCGAGGCGG
GGCCTGCGAGCGCGGCCACCGAGAATCGGACGGGGGTAGTCTCAAGCTGGCCGGCCTGCTCTGGTGCCTG
GCCTCGCGCCGCCGTGTATCGCCCCGCCCTGGGCGGCAAGGCTGGCCCGGTCGGCACCAGTTGCGTGAGC
GGAAAGATGGCCGCTTCCCGGCCCTGCTGCAGGGAGCTCAAAATGGAGGACGCGGCGCTCGGGAGAGCGG
GCGGGTGAGTCACCCACACAAAGGAAAAGGGCCTTTCCGTCCTCAGCCGTCGCTTCATGTGACTCCACGG
AGTACCGGGCGCCGTCCAGGCACCTCGATTAGTTCTCGAGCTTTTGGAGTACGTCGTCTTTAGGTTGGGG
GGAGGGGTTTTATGCGATGGAGTTTCCCCACACTGAGTGGGTGGAGACTGAAGTTAGGCCAGCTTGGCAC
TTGATGTAATTCTCCTTGGAATTTGCCCTTTTTGAGTTTGGATCTTGGTTCATTCTCAAGCCTCAGACAG
TGGTTCAAAGTTTTTTTCTTCCATTTCAGGTGTCGTGAGGCTAGCACCGCCACCATGGATCTTGGAACAG
CTGAGGGCACCCGGTGCACGGACCCGCCTGCAGGCAAGCCCGCCATGGCGCCCAAACGCAAGGGTGGCCT
GAAGCTGAACGCCATCTGCGCCAAGCTGAGCCGCCAGGTGGTGGTGGAGAAGCGAGCTGACGCCGGCTCC
CACACGGAGGGCAGCCCATCGCAGCCCCGGGACCAAGAGCGCAGTGGCCCTGAGTCTGGGGCAGCCCGGG
CCCCCCGCAGCGAGGAAGACAAGAGACGGGCAGTGATCGAGAAGTGGGTGAACGGGGAGTACAGCGAGGA
GCCGGCACCCACACCCGTGTTGGGGCGGATTGCCCGCGAGGGCCTGGAGCTGCCTCCCGAGGGTGTCTAC
ATGGTGCAGCCCCAGGGGTGCAGCGATGAGGAAGACCACGCGGAGGAGCCCTCCAAGGACGGCGGTGCCC
TGGAGGAGAAGGATTCGGACGGGGCAGCCTCCAAGGAGGACAGCGGCCCCAGCACCAGGCAGGCTTCAGG
AGAGGCCTCCTCGCTGCGGGACTACGCGGCCTCCACCATGACCGAGTTCCTCGGCATGTTTGGCTATGAT
GACCAGAACACGCGGGACGAGCTGGCCAGGAAGATCAGCTTTGAGAAGCTGCACGCGGGCTCCACCCCGG
AGGCAGCCACCTCCTCCATGCTGCCCACCTCCGAGGATACCCTCAGCAAGCGGGCGCGGTTCTCTAAGTA
TGAGGAGTACATCCGCAAGCTCAAGGCTGGCGAGCAGCTCTCCTGGCCGGCCCCCAGCACCAAGACCGAG
GAGCGGGTGGGCAAGGAGGTGGTGGGCACCCTGCCCGGCCTGCGGCTGCCCAGCAGCACGGCCCACCTGG
AGACCAAGGCCACCATCCTGCCCCTGCCGTCGCACAGCAGTGTCCAGATGCAGAACCTGGTAGCCCGGGC
CTCCAAGTACGACTTCTTCATCCAAAAACTGAAGACCGGCGAGAATCTGCGGCCCCAGAACGGGAGCACC
TACAAGAAGCCATCCAAGTACGACCTGGAGAATGTCAAGTACCTGCACCTCTTCAAACCCGGGGAGGGCA
GCCCCGACATGGGCGGGGCCATCGCCTTCAAGACAGGCAAGGTGGGGCGCCCTTCCAAGTACGACGTCCG
GGGCATCCAGAAGCCAGGCCCCGCCAAGGTTCCGCCCACCCCCAGCCTGGCTCCCGCACCCCTCGCCAGC
GTGCCCAGTGCCCCCAGCGCCCCCGGGCCAGGGCCAGAGCCTCCTGCCTCCCTGTCCTTCAACACTCCCG
AGTACCTGAAGTCAACCTTCTCCAAAACAGACTCCATCACCACGGGGACCGTCTCCACTGTCAAGAACGG
ACTGCCCACAGATAAACCAGCCGTCACTGAAGATGTAAACATTTACCAGAAATATATTGCCAGGTTCTCG
GGCAGCCAGCACTGTGGCCACATCCACTGTGCCTACCAGTACCGCGAGCACTACCACTGCCTTGACCCTG
AGTGTAACTACCAGAGGTTCACGAGTAAGCAGGACGTGATCCGCCACTACAACATGCACAAGAAGCGCGA
CAACTCCCTGCAGCACGGCTTCATGCGTTTCAGCCCGCTGGACGACTGCAGCGTCTACTACCACGGCTGC
CACCTCAATGGGAAGAGCACCCACTATCACTGCATGCAGGTGGGCTGTAACAAGGTGTACACGAGCACGT
CTGACGTGATGACCCACGAGAACTTCCACAAGAAGAATACCCAGCTCATTAACGACGGCTTCCAGCGCTT
CCGAGCCACCGAAGACTGTGGCACAGCCGACTGCCAGTTCTACGGACAGAAGACCACGCACTTCCACTGC
AGGCGCCCCGGCTGCACATTCACTTTCAAGAACAAGTGTGACATCGAGAAGCACAAGAGCTACCACATCA
AGGACGATGCCTACGCCAAGGACGGCTTCAAGAAGTTCTACAAGTACGAGGAGTGCAAGTACGAGGGCTG
CGTGTACAGCAAGGCTACCAACCACTTCCACTGCATCCGCGCCGGCTGCGGCTTCACCTTCACCTCCACC
AGCCAGATGACCTCTCACAAGCGCAAGCATGAGCGCCGGCACATCCGCTCCTCGGGCGCGCTGGGGCTGC
CGCCCTCGCTGCTGGGCGCCAAGGACACGGAGCACGAGGAGTCCAGCAACGACGACCTTGTTGACTTCTC
CGCCCTGAGCAGCAAGAACTCCAGCCTGAGCGCCTCCCCTACCAGCCAGCAGTCCTCTGCGTCCCTGGCT
GCCGCCACTGCCGCCACCGAGGCTGGGCCCAGTGCCACCAAACCTCCCAACAGCAAGATCTCGGGGCTGC
TGCCCCAGGGCCTGCCTGGCTCAATCCCCCTGGCCCTGGCCCTCTCCAACTCGGGCCTGCCCACCCCCAC
GCCCTACTTCCCCATACTGGCTGGCCGTGGGAGCACCTCCCTGCCTGTGGGCACCCCCAGCCTCCTGGGT
GCCGTGTCGTCTGGGTCAGCAGCCTCAGCCACCCCTGACACACCCACGCTGGTCGCCTCGGGAGCTGGAG
ACTCAGCCCCCGTGGCTGCCGCCTCTGTCCCGGCACCACCCGCCTCCATCATGGAGAGGATCTCTGCAAG
CAAGGGCCTCATCTCGCCCATGATGGCCAGGCTGGCTGCAGCTGCCCTCAAGCCCTCTGCCACCTTTGAC
CCAGGAAGCGGGCAGCAGGTCACCCCAGCCAGGTTCCCCCCGGCCCAAGTGAAGCCGGAACCCGGTGAGA
GCACCGGCGCCCCAGGCCCCCACGAAGCCTCCCAGGACCGCAGTCTAGACCTGACTGTGAAGGAGCCCAG
CAACGAATCAAATGGCCACGCAGTCCCGGCAAATTCATCTCTTTTATCCTCGCTTATGAATAAGATGTCT
CAGGGCAACCCTGGCCTGGGCAGCCTGCTGAACATCAAGGCGGAAGCGGAGGGGAGCCCCGCTGCGGAGC
CCTCGCCCTTCCTAGGCAAGGCCGTGAAGGCGCTGGTTCAGGAGAAGTTGGCAGAGCCCTGGAAGGTGTA
CCTGCGCAGGTTTGGTACAAAGGACTTCTGTGACGGCCAGTGTGACTTCCTCCACAAGGCCCACTTCCAC
TGCGTGGTGGAGGAATGCGGCGCGCTCTTCAGCACCTTGGACGGGGCCATCAAGCACGCAAACTTCCACT
TCCGGACAGAGGGAGGAGCAGCAAAAGGAAACACAGAGGCTGCCTTTCCGGCCTCGGCCGCCGAGACCAA
ACCTCCCATGGCCCCCTCGTCCCCTCCGGTCCCTCCTGTCACCACGGCCACGGTGTCCTCTCTGGAGGGG
CCCGCTCCCAGCCCGGCCTCCGTGCCCTCCACCCCCACCCTGCTCGCCTGGAAGCAGCTGGCTTCCACCA
TACCCCAGATGCCTCAGATCCCAGCGTCAGTGCCTCACCTGCCCGCCTCGCCCTTGGCAACGACTTCTCT
AGAGAACGCCAAGCCCCAGGTCAAACCCGGATTCCTCCAGTTCCAGGAGAAGTAGTAATGAACTAGTCCG
TAACTTGAAAGTATTTCGATTTCTTGGCTTTATATATCTTGTGGAAAGGACGACGAAGCAGCATGTCAGA
TAGGCATACGCGTTAAGTCGACAATCAACCTCTGGATTACAAAATTTGTGAAAGATTGACTGGTATTCTT
AACTATGTTGCTCCTTTTACGCTATGTGGATACGCTGCTTTAATGCCTTTGTATCATGCTATTGCTTCCC
GTATGGCTTTCATTTTCTCCTCCTTGTATAAATCCTGGTTGCTGTCTCTTTATGAGGAGTTGTGGCCCGT
TGTCAGGCAACGTGGCGTGGTGTGCACTGTGTTTGCTGACGCAACCCCCACTGGTTGGGGCATTGCCACC
ACCTGTCAGCTCCTTTCCGGGACTTTCGCTTTCCCCCTCCCTATTGCCACGGCGGAACTCATCGCCGCCT
GCCTTGCCCGCTGCTGGACAGGGGCTCGGCTGTTGGGCACTGACAATTCCGTGGTGTTGTCGGGGAAATC
ATCGTCCTTTCCTTGGCTGCTCGCCTGTGTTGCCACCTGGATTCTGCGCGGGACGTCCTTCTGCTACGTC
CCTTCGGCCCTCAATCCAGCGGACCTTCCTTCCCGCGGCCTGCTGCCGGCTCTGCGGCCTCTTCCGCGTC
TTCGCCTTCGCCCTCAGACGAGTCGGATCTCCCTTTGGGCCGCCTCCCCGCGTCGACTTTAAGACCAATG
ACTTACAAGGCAGCTGTAGATCTTAGCCACTTTTTAAAAGAAAAGGGGGGACTGGAAGGGCTAATTCACT
CCCAACGAAGACAAGATCTGCTTTTTGCTTGTACTGGGTCTCTCTGGTTAGACCAGATCTGAGCCTGGGA
GCTCTCTGGCTAACTAGGGAACCCACTGCTTAAGCCTCAATAAAGCTTGCCTTGAGTGCTTCAAGTAGTG
TGTGCCCGTCTGTTGTGTGACTCTGGTAACTAGAGATCCCTCAGACCCTTTTAGTCAGTGTGGAAAATCT
CTAGCAGTACGTATAGTAGTTCATGTCATCTTATTATTCAGTATTTATAACTTGCAAAGAAATGAATATC
AGAGAGTGAGAGGAACTTGTTTATTGCAGCTTATAATGGTTACAAATAAAGCAATAGCATCACAAATTTC
ACAAATAAAGCATTTTTTTCACTGCATTCTAGTTGTGGTTTGTCCAAACTCATCAATGTATCTTATCATG
TCTGGCTCTAGCTATCCCGCCCCTAACTCCGCCCATCCCGCCCCTAACTCCGCCCAGTTCCGCCCATTCT
CCGCCCCATGGCTGACTAATTTTTTTTATTTATGCAGAGGCCGAGGCCGCCTCGGCCTCTGAGCTATTCC
AGAAGTAGTGAGGAGGCTTTTTTGGAGGCCTAGGGACGTACCCAATTCGCCCTATAGTGAGTCGTATTAC
GCGCGCTCACTGGCCGTCGTTTTACAACGTCGTGACTGGGAAAACCCTGGCGTTACCCAACTTAATCGCC
TTGCAGCACATCCCCCTTTCGCCAGCTGGCGTAATAGCGAAGAGGCCCGCACCGATCGCCCTTCCCAACA
GTTGCGCAGCCTGAATGGCGAATGGG
[124 nt withheld, positions 9197-9320]
C
[91 nt withheld, positions 9322-9412]
A
[49 nt withheld, positions 9414-9462]
CCTTTGACGTTGGAGTCCACGTTCTTT
[37 nt withheld, positions 9490-9526]
ACCCTATCTCGGTCTATTCTTTTGATTTATAAGGGATTTTGCCGATTTCGGCCTATTGGTTAAAAAATGA
GCTGATTTAACAAAAATTTAACGCGAATTTTAACAAAATATTAACGCTTACAATTTAGGTGGCACTTTTC
GGGGAAATGTGCGCGGAACCCCTATTTGTTTATTTTTCTAAATACATTCAAATATGTATCCGCTCATGAG
ACAATAACCCTGATAAATGCTTCAATAATATTGAAAAAGGAAGAGTATGAGTATTCAACATTTCCGTGTC
GCCCTTATTCCCTTTTTTGCGGCATTTTGCCTTCCTGTTTTTGCTCACCCAGAAACGCTGGTGAAAGTAA
AAGATGCTGAAGATCAGTTGGGTGCACGAGTGGGTTACATCGAACTGGATCTCAACAGCGGTAAGATCCT
TGAGAGTTTTCGCCCCGAAGAACGTTTTCCAATGATGAGCACTTTTAAAGTTCTGCTATGTGGCGCGGTA
TTATCCCGTATTGACGCCGGGCAAGAGCAACTCGGTCGCCGCATACACTATTCTCAGAATGACTTGGTTG
AGTACTCACCAGTCACAGAAAAGCATCTTACGGATGGCATGACAGTAAGAGAATTATGCAGTGCTGCCAT
AACCATGAGTGATAACACTGCGGCCAACTTACTTCTGACAACGATCGGAGGACCGAAGGAGCTAACCGCT
TTTTTGCACAACATGGGGGATCATGTAACTCGCCTTGATCGTTGGGAACCGGAGCTGAATGAAGCCATAC
CAAACGACGAGCGTGACACCACGATGCCTGTAGCAATGGCAACAACGTTGCGCAAACTATTAACTGGCGA
ACTACTTACTCTAGCTTCCCGGCAACAATTAATAGACTGGATGGAGGCGGATAAAGTTGCAGGACCACTT
CTGCGCTCGGCCCTTCCGGCTGGCTGGTTTATTGCTGATAAATCTGGAGCCGGTGAGCGTGGGTCTCGCG
GTATCATTGCAGCACTGGGGCCAGATGGTAAGCCCTCCCGTATCGTAGTTATCTACACGACGGGGAGTCA
GGCAACTATGGATGAACGAAATAGACAGATCGCTGAGATAGGTGCCTCACTGATTAAGCATTGGTAACTG
TCAGACCAAGTTTACTCATATATACTTTAGATTGATTTAAAACTTCATTTTTAATTTAAAAGGATCTAGG
TGAAGATCCTTTTTGATAATCTCATGACCAAAATCCCTTAACGTGAGTTTTCGTTCCACTGAGCGTCAGA
CCCCGTAGAAAAGATCAAAGGATCTTCTTGAGATCCTTTTTTTCTGCGCGTAATCTGCTGCTTGCAAACA
AAAAAACCACCGCTACCAGCGGTGGTTTGTTTGCCGGATCAAGAGCTACCAACTCTTTTTCCGAAGGTAA
CTGGCTTCAGCAGAGCGCAGATACCAAATACTGTTCTTCTAGTGTAGCCGTAGTTAGGCCACCACTTCAA
GAACTCTGTAGCACCGCCTACATACCTCGCTCTGCTAATCCTGTTACCAGTGGCTGCTGCCAGTGGCGAT
AAGTCGTGTCTTACCGGGTTGGACTCAAGACGATAGTTACCGGATAAGGCGCAGCGGTCGGGCTGAACGG
GGGGTTCGTGCACACAGCCCAGCTTGGAGCGAACGACCTACACCGAACTGAGATACCTACAGCGTGAGCT
ATGAGAAAGCGCCACGCTTCCCGAAGGGAGAAAGGCGGACAGGTATCCGGTAAGCGGCAGGGTCGGAACA
GGAGAGCGCACGAGGGAGCTTCCAGGGGGAAACGCCTGGTATCTTTATAGTCCTGTCGGGTTTCGCCACC
TCTGACTTGAGCGTCGATTTTTGTGATGCTCGTCAGGGGGGCGGAGCCTATGGAAAAACGCCAGCAACGC
GGCCTTTTTACGGTTCCTGGCCTTTTGCTGGCCTTTTGCTCACATGTTCTTTCCTGCGTTATCCCCTGAT
TCTGTGGATAACCGTATTACCGCCTTTGAGTGAGCTGATACCGCTCGCCGCAGCCGAACGACCGAGCGCA
GCGAGTCAGTGAGCGAGGAAGCGGAAGAGCGCCCAATACGCAAACCGCCTCTCCCCGCGCGTTGGCCGAT
TCATTAATGCAGCTGGCACGACAGGTTTCCCGACTGGAAAGCGGGCAGTGAGCGCAACGCAATTAATGTG
AGTTAGCTCACTCATTAGGCACCCCAGGCTTTACACTTTATGCTTCCGGCTCGTATGTTGTGTGGAATTG
TGAGCGGATAACAATTTCACACAGGAAACAGCTATGACCATGATTACGCCAAGCGCGCAATTAACCCTCA
CTAAAGGGAACAAAAGCTGGAGCTGCAAGC
Features (pLannotate 1.2.2; 31 found; start..end, strand, type, name):
      5..231     +  promoter       RSV promoter: Rous sarcoma virus enhancer/promoter
    232..412     +  LTR            5' LTR (truncated): truncated 5' long terminal repeat (LTR) from HIV-1
    459..584     +  misc_feature   HIV-1 Ψ: packaging signal of human immunodeficiency virus type 1
    568..931     +  CDS            HIV-1 gag (fragment): gag protein from human immunodeficiency virus 1; gag
   1077..1310    +  misc_feature   RRE: The Rev response element (RRE) of HIV-1 allows for Rev-dependent mRNA export from the nucleus to the cytoplasm.
   1687..1713    +  CDS            Rev (fragment): human immunodeficiency virus 1 (HIV-1) Rev protein; rev; enhances nuclear export of unspliced and incompletely spliced viral mRNAs
   1720..1743    +  promoter       SV40 promoter (fragment): SV40 early promoter
   1744..1815    +  promoter       SV40 promoter (fragment): SV40 enhancer and early promoter
   1839..1974    +  rep_origin     SV40 ori: SV40 origin of replication
   2020..2616    +  CDS            PuroR (fragment): puromycin N-acetyltransferase; pac from Streptomyces; confers resistance to puromycin
   2665..2782    +  misc_feature   cPPT/CTS: central polypurine tract and central termination sequence of HIV-1
   2847..2913    +  CDS            small t antigen (fragment): SV40 (simian virus 40) small t antigen
   2920..4098    +  promoter       EF-1α promoter: strong constitutive promoter for human elongation factor EF-1α
   4115..7609    +  CDS            CASZ1 (fragment): CASZ1_HUMAN - Also known as CST, SRG, ZNF693. Experimental evidence at protein level: Swiss-Prot protein existence level 1. Transcriptional activator (PubMed:23639441, PubMed:27693370). Involved in vascular assembly and morphogenesis through direct transcriptional regulation of EGFL7 (PubMed:23639441). From Homo sapiens (Human).
   7628..7681    +  promoter       U6 promoter (fragment): RNA polymerase III promoter for human U6 snRNA
   7723..8311    +  misc_feature   WPRE: woodchuck hepatitis virus posttranscriptional regulatory element
   8362..8381    +  misc_feature   cPPT/CTS (fragment): central polypurine tract and central termination sequence of HIV-1
   8383..8616    +  LTR            3' LTR (ΔU3): self-inactivating 3' long terminal repeat (LTR) from HIV-1
   8694..8815    +  polyA_signal   SV40 poly(A) signal: SV40 polyadenylation signal
   8855..8990    +  rep_origin     SV40 ori: SV40 origin of replication
   9011..9029    -  promoter       T7 promoter: promoter for bacteriophage T7 RNA polymerase
   9037..9192    +  CDS            lacZα (fragment): LacZα fragment of β-galactosidase; lacZ fragment
   9197..9625    +  rep_origin     f1 ori (sequence partly withheld): f1 bacteriophage origin of replication; arrow indicates direction of (+) strand synthesis
   9678..9782    +  promoter       AmpR promoter: bla
   9783..10643   +  CDS            AmpR: β-lactamase; bla; confers resistance to ampicillin, carbenicillin, and related antibiotics
  10814..11402   +  rep_origin     ori: high-copy-number ColE1/pMB1/pBR322/pUC origin of replication
  11585..11677   +  CDS            lacI (fragment): lac repressor; lacI; The lac repressor binds to the lac operator to inhibit transcription in E. coli. This inhibition can be relieved by adding lactose or isopropyl-β-D-thiogalactopyranoside (IPTG).
  11690..11711   +  protein_bind   CAP binding site: CAP binding activates transcription in the presence of cAMP. E. coli catabolite activator protein
  11726..11756   +  promoter       lac promoter: promoter for the E. coli lac operon
  11760..11782   +  protein_bind   lac operator (fragment): The lac repressor binds to the lac operator to inhibit transcription in E. coli. This inhibition can be relieved by adding lactose or isopropyl-β-D-thiogalactopyranoside (IPTG). lac repressor encoded by lacI
  11825..11843   +  promoter       T3 promoter: promoter for bacteriophage T3 RNA polymerase
