[The description below was written by a language model from this plasmid's Addgene catalogue record and pLannotate feature annotations shown in this document.]
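Description:
TFORF1208 is a lentiviral mammalian expression plasmid built on the pLX_TRC317 backbone and carrying the human transcription factor CASZ1 as its open reading frame. It belongs to a barcoded transcription factor ORF collection in which each construct carries a unique 24-bp barcode, so that individual factors can be identified by sequencing in pooled overexpression screens such as those for directed differentiation. The sequenced plasmid is about 11.9 kb. It is maintained in E. coli through a high-copy ColE1/pUC-type origin with ampicillin resistance, and it also carries an f1 origin. The depositor notes a risk of recombination, which is common for LTR-containing plasmids.

The viral portion has a third-generation, self-inactivating layout. An RSV promoter drives a truncated HIV-1 5' LTR, followed by the Ψ packaging signal with a partial gag sequence, the RRE for Rev-dependent nuclear export, a cPPT/CTS element, and a ΔU3 3' LTR with a downstream SV40 polyadenylation signal. Two expression units sit between the LTRs. An SV40 early promoter/origin region drives puromycin N-acetyltransferase for selecting transduced cells. Downstream, a full-length EF-1α promoter drives the CASZ1 coding sequence, which the annotation software matched to the human protein. The depositor cites a specific RefSeq/Ensembl transcript isoform, and the ORF was made by gene synthesis. A WPRE after the insert enhances transcript stability and expression. The barcode is not annotated in the feature table; it may lie in the short interval between the ORF and the WPRE, where a small U6-like fragment is called, but the record does not state its position. No epitope tag or fluorescent reporter is annotated.
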