Addgene plasmid #144277: TFORF1208
Purpose: Lentiviral vector for overexpressing transcription factor ORFs with unique 24-bp barcodes. Barcodes facilitate identification of transcription factors in pooled screens.
Depositing lab: Feng Zhang. Depositing organization: Broad Institute. Publication: A transcription factor atlas of directed differentiation. Joung J, Ma S, Tay T, Geiger-Schuller KR, Kirchgatterer PC, Verdine VK, Guo B, Arias-Garcia MA, Allen WE, Singh A, Kuksenko O, Abudayyeh OO, Gootenberg JS, Fu Z, Macrae RK, Buenrostro JD, Regev A, Zhang F. Cell. 2023 Jan 5;186(1):209-229.e26. doi: 10.1016/j.cell.2022.11.026. PubMed 36608654.
Backbone
  Vector backbone: pLX_TRC317
  Backbone manufacturer: Broad Institute Genetic Perturbation Platform
  Backbone size w/o insert (bp): 8264
  Vector type: Mammalian Expression, Lentiviral
  Selectable markers: Puromycin
Growth in bacteria
  Bacterial resistance: Ampicillin, 100 μg/mL
  Growth temperature: 37°C
  Growth strain: NEB Stable
  Copy number: High Copy
Gene/Insert
  Gene/Insert name: CASZ1
  Species: H. sapiens (human)
  Insert size (bp): 3602
  Entrez Gene: CASZ1 (a.k.a. CAS11, CST, SRG, ZNF693, dJ734G22.1)
  Promoter: EF1a
  Cloning method: Unknown
  Sequencing primers: 5′ GGGTGGAGACTGAAGTTAGGCCAG; 3′ CACATAGCGTAAAAGGAGCAACATAG
Terms and licenses: Academic/Nonprofit Terms; Industry Terms: Not Available to Industry
Depositor comments: NM_017766,ENST00000344008 . The transcription factor ORF portion of this plasmid was synthesized by Genewiz. Please test multiple small colonies in case of plasmid recombination. To make this collection available in a timely manner, a portion of this collection was not fully sequenced by Addgene. If an Addgene verified full plasmid sequence is not available, please contact us prior to placing an order to request the full sequence.
How to cite: TFORF1208 was a gift from Feng Zhang (Addgene plasmid # 144277 ; http://n2t.net/addgene:144277 ; RRID:Addgene_144277)
