>Addgene plasmid #144277 | TFORF1208 | depositor partial sequence | sequence record 284946 | Insert
ACCGCCACCATGGATCTTGGAACAGCTGAGGGCACCCGGTGCACGGACCCGCCTGCAGGCAAGCCCGCCA
TGGCGCCCAAACGCAAGGGTGGCCTGAAGCTGAACGCCATCTGCGCCAAGCTGAGCCGCCAGGTGGTGGT
GGAGAAGCGAGCTGACGCCGGCTCCCACACGGAGGGCAGCCCATCGCAGCCCCGGGACCAAGAGCGCAGT
GGCCCTGAGTCTGGGGCAGCCCGGGCCCCCCGCAGCGAGGAAGACAAGAGACGGGCAGTGATCGAGAAGT
GGGTGAACGGGGAGTACAGCGAGGAGCCGGCACCCACACCCGTGTTGGGGCGGATTGCCCGCGAGGGCCT
GGAGCTGCCTCCCGAGGGTGTCTACATGGTGCAGCCCCAGGGGTGCAGCGATGAGGAAGACCACGCGGAG
GAGCCCTCCAAGGACGGCGGTGCCCTGGAGGAGAAGGATTCGGACGGGGCAGCCTCCAAGGAGGACAGCG
GCCCCAGCACCAGGCAGGCTTCAGGAGAGGCCTCCTCGCTGCGGGACTACGCGGCCTCCACCATGACCGA
GTTCCTCGGCATGTTTGGCTATGATGACCAGAACACGCGGGACGAGCTGGCCAGGAAGATCAGCTTTGAG
AAGCTGCACGCGGGCTCCACCCCGGAGGCAGCCACCTCCTCCATGCTGCCCACCTCCGAGGATACCCTCA
GCAAGCGGGCGCGGTTCTCTAAGTATGAGGAGTACATCCGCAAGCTCAAGGCTGGCGAGCAGCTCTCCTG
GCCGGCCCCCAGCACCAAGACCGAGGAGCGGGTGGGCAAGGAGGTGGTGGGCACCCTGCCCGGCCTGCGG
CTGCCCAGCAGCACGGCCCACCTGGAGACCAAGGCCACCATCCTGCCCCTGCCGTCGCACAGCAGTGTCC
AGATGCAGAACCTGGTAGCCCGGGCCTCCAAGTACGACTTCTTCATCCAAAAACTGAAGACCGGCGAGAA
TCTGCGGCCCCAGAACGGGAGCACCTACAAGAAGCCATCCAAGTACGACCTGGAGAATGTCAAGTACCTG
CACCTCTTCAAACCCGGGGAGGGCAGCCCCGACATGGGCGGGGCCATCGCCTTCAAGACAGGCAAGGTGG
GGCGCCCTTCCAAGTACGACGTCCGGGGCATCCAGAAGCCAGGCCCCGCCAAGGTTCCGCCCACCCCCAG
CCTGGCTCCCGCACCCCTCGCCAGCGTGCCCAGTGCCCCCAGCGCCCCCGGGCCAGGGCCAGAGCCTCCT
GCCTCCCTGTCCTTCAACACTCCCGAGTACCTGAAGTCAACCTTCTCCAAAACAGACTCCATCACCACGG
GGACCGTCTCCACTGTCAAGAACGGACTGCCCACAGATAAACCAGCCGTCACTGAAGATGTAAACATTTA
CCAGAAATATATTGCCAGGTTCTCGGGCAGCCAGCACTGTGGCCACATCCACTGTGCCTACCAGTACCGC
GAGCACTACCACTGCCTTGACCCTGAGTGTAACTACCAGAGGTTCACGAGTAAGCAGGACGTGATCCGCC
ACTACAACATGCACAAGAAGCGCGACAACTCCCTGCAGCACGGCTTCATGCGTTTCAGCCCGCTGGACGA
CTGCAGCGTCTACTACCACGGCTGCCACCTCAATGGGAAGAGCACCCACTATCACTGCATGCAGGTGGGC
TGTAACAAGGTGTACACGAGCACGTCTGACGTGATGACCCACGAGAACTTCCACAAGAAGAATACCCAGC
TCATTAACGACGGCTTCCAGCGCTTCCGAGCCACCGAAGACTGTGGCACAGCCGACTGCCAGTTCTACGG
ACAGAAGACCACGCACTTCCACTGCAGGCGCCCCGGCTGCACATTCACTTTCAAGAACAAGTGTGACATC
GAGAAGCACAAGAGCTACCACATCAAGGACGATGCCTACGCCAAGGACGGCTTCAAGAAGTTCTACAAGT
ACGAGGAGTGCAAGTACGAGGGCTGCGTGTACAGCAAGGCTACCAACCACTTCCACTGCATCCGCGCCGG
CTGCGGCTTCACCTTCACCTCCACCAGCCAGATGACCTCTCACAAGCGCAAGCATGAGCGCCGGCACATC
CGCTCCTCGGGCGCGCTGGGGCTGCCGCCCTCGCTGCTGGGCGCCAAGGACACGGAGCACGAGGAGTCCA
GCAACGACGACCTTGTTGACTTCTCCGCCCTGAGCAGCAAGAACTCCAGCCTGAGCGCCTCCCCTACCAG
CCAGCAGTCCTCTGCGTCCCTGGCTGCCGCCACTGCCGCCACCGAGGCTGGGCCCAGTGCCACCAAACCT
CCCAACAGCAAGATCTCGGGGCTGCTGCCCCAGGGCCTGCCTGGCTCAATCCCCCTGGCCCTGGCCCTCT
CCAACTCGGGCCTGCCCACCCCCACGCCCTACTTCCCCATACTGGCTGGCCGTGGGAGCACCTCCCTGCC
TGTGGGCACCCCCAGCCTCCTGGGTGCCGTGTCGTCTGGGTCAGCAGCCTCAGCCACCCCTGACACACCC
ACGCTGGTCGCCTCGGGAGCTGGAGACTCAGCCCCCGTGGCTGCCGCCTCTGTCCCGGCACCACCCGCCT
CCATCATGGAGAGGATCTCTGCAAGCAAGGGCCTCATCTCGCCCATGATGGCCAGGCTGGCTGCAGCTGC
CCTCAAGCCCTCTGCCACCTTTGACCCAGGAAGCGGGCAGCAGGTCACCCCAGCCAGGTTCCCCCCGGCC
CAAGTGAAGCCGGAACCCGGTGAGAGCACCGGCGCCCCAGGCCCCCACGAAGCCTCCCAGGACCGCAGTC
TAGACCTGACTGTGAAGGAGCCCAGCAACGAATCAAATGGCCACGCAGTCCCGGCAAATTCATCTCTTTT
ATCCTCGCTTATGAATAAGATGTCTCAGGGCAACCCTGGCCTGGGCAGCCTGCTGAACATCAAGGCGGAA
GCGGAGGGGAGCCCCGCTGCGGAGCCCTCGCCCTTCCTAGGCAAGGCCGTGAAGGCGCTGGTTCAGGAGA
AGTTGGCAGAGCCCTGGAAGGTGTACCTGCGCAGGTTTGGTACAAAGGACTTCTGTGACGGCCAGTGTGA
CTTCCTCCACAAGGCCCACTTCCACTGCGTGGTGGAGGAATGCGGCGCGCTCTTCAGCACCTTGGACGGG
GCCATCAAGCACGCAAACTTCCACTTCCGGACAGAGGGAGGAGCAGCAAAAGGAAACACAGAGGCTGCCT
TTCCGGCCTCGGCCGCCGAGACCAAACCTCCCATGGCCCCCTCGTCCCCTCCGGTCCCTCCTGTCACCAC
GGCCACGGTGTCCTCTCTGGAGGGGCCCGCTCCCAGCCCGGCCTCCGTGCCCTCCACCCCCACCCTGCTC
GCCTGGAAGCAGCTGGCTTCCACCATACCCCAGATGCCTCAGATCCCAGCGTCAGTGCCTCACCTGCCCG
CCTCGCCCTTGGCAACGACTTCTCTAGAGAACGCCAAGCCCCAGGTCAAACCCGGATTCCTCCAGTTCCA
GGAGAAGTAGTAATGAACTAGTCCGTAACTTGAAAGTATTTCGATTTCTTGGCTTTATATATCTTGTGGA
AAGGACGACGAAGCAGCATGTCAGATAGGCAT
