>Addgene plasmid #144277 | TFORF1208 | depositor partial sequence | sequence record 284947 | Barcode
CGAAGCAGCATGTCAGATAGGCAT
